>Addgene plasmid #50378 | pME-mCherry-FLAG-CD59-GPI | addgene partial sequence | sequence record 78428 | SV40pA-R 5'-GAAATTTGTGATGCTATTGC-3'
CAGGGGGAGGTGTGGGAGGTTTTTTCTCTAGACTAGTCTAGCGGCCGCTTACAGAGAAATGAAGTCCAGG
GCTTGGAGGAGGGAGAGGGAAAGCAGCAGCAGCAGCATCCAGGATGTGTTCTGAACCAGCAGGCTTATGC
CGCCATTCTCGAGCTGTTCGTTAAAGTTACACAGGTCCTTCTTGCAGCAGTAGTACGTTAGCTCATTTTC
CCTCAAGCGGGTTGTGACGTCGTTGAAATTGCAATGCTCAAACTTCCAACACTTGTTATACACTTGTAAC
CCAGCTTTGGTAATGAGACACGCATCAAAATCAGATGAACAATTGACGGCTGTTTTGCAGTCAGCAGTTG
GGTTAGGACAGTTGTAGCACTGAAGCTTGTCATCGTCGTCCTTGTAGTCCTGCATCTTGTACAGCTCGTC
CATGCCGCCGGTGGAGTGGCGGCCCTCGGCGCGTTCGTACTGTTCCACGATGGTGTAGTCCTCGTTGTGG
GAGGTGATGTCCAACTTGATGTTGACGTTGTAGGCGCCGGGCAGCTGCACGGGCTTCTTGGCCTTGTAGG
TGGTCTTGACCTCAGCGTCGTAGTGGCCGCCGTCCTTCAGCTTCAGCCTCTGCTTGATCTCGCCCTTCAG
GGCGCCGTCCTCGGGGTACATCCGCTCGGAGGAGGCCTCCCAGCCCATGGTCTTCTTCTGCATTACGGGG
CCGTCGGAGGGGAAGTTGGTGCCGCGCAGCTTCACCTTGTAGATGAACTCGCCGTCCTGCAGGGAGGAGT
CCTGGGTCACGGTCACCACGCCGCCGTCCTCGAAGTTCATCACGCGCTCCCACTTGAAGCCCTCGGG
