>Addgene plasmid #50378 | pME-mCherry-FLAG-CD59-GPI | addgene partial sequence | sequence record 78429 | pcDL-F 5'-GTTGCCTTTACTTCTAGGCCT-3'
AGCTGCGGATTCCACCATGGGAATCCAAGGAGGGTCTGTCCTGTTCGGGCTGCTGCTCGTCCTGGCTGTC
TTCTGCCATTCAGGTCATAGCCTGCATGTGAGCAAGGGCGAGGAGGATAACATGGCCATCATCAAGGAGT
TCATGCGCTTCAAGGTGCACATGGAGGGCTCCGTGAACGGCCACGAGTTCGAGATCGAGGGCGAGGGCGA
GGGCCGCCCCTACGAGGGCACCCAGACCGCCAAGCTGAAGGTGACCAAGGGTGGCCCCCTGCCCTTCGCC
TGGGACATCCTGTCCCCTCAGTTCATGTACGGCTCCAAGGCCTACGTGAAGCACCCCGCCGACATCCCCG
ACTACTTGAAGCTGTCCTTCCCCGAGGGCTTCAAGTGGGAGCGCGTGATGAACTTCGAGGACGGCGGCGT
GGTGACCGTGACCCAGGACTCCTCCCTGCAGGACGGCGAGTTCATCTACAAGGTGAAGCTGCGCGGCACC
AACTTCCCCTCCGACGGCCCCGTAATGCAAAAGAAGACCATGGGCTGGGAGGCCTCCTCCGAGCGGATGT
ACCCCGAGGACGGCGCCCTGAAGGGCGAGATCAAGCAGAGGCTGAAGCTGAAGGACGGCGGCCACTACGA
CGCTGA
