[The description below was written by a language model from this plasmid's Addgene catalogue record.]
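Description:
pME-mCherry-FLAG-CD59-GPI is a mammalian expression plasmid of about 6.2 kb that produces human CD59, a glycosylphosphatidylinositol-anchored protein (GPI-AP), tagged with both the red fluorescent protein mCherry and a FLAG epitope. It was built from pME-FLAG-CD59-GPI, a roughly 5.5 kb parent that already carried the FLAG-tagged CD59 coding region. A PCR-amplified mCherry fragment of about 700 bp, flanked by NsiI sites, was ligated into the parent's SbfI site. NsiI and SbfI leave compatible overhangs, and the SbfI sites were destroyed at both junctions. The plasmid is maintained in E. coli at high copy number under ampicillin selection. The record does not name the replication origin and lists no marker for selection in mammalian cells.

Expression is driven by the SR alpha promoter, a strong composite promoter that combines the SV40 early promoter with part of the HTLV-1 long terminal repeat and is widely used for transient expression in cultured mammalian cells. The name and alternative insert name suggest the order mCherry, FLAG, then CD59 with its GPI attachment signal. No feature table is provided, so the exact positions of the signal peptide, the tags and the anchor signal cannot be confirmed. Because a GPI-AP enters the secretory pathway and receives its lipid anchor in the endoplasmic reticulum, the fusion acts as a fluorescent and immunodetectable cargo reporter. The associated study concerns the exit of GPI-anchored proteins from the ER in yeast and mammalian cells, consistent with use of the construct to follow GPI-AP trafficking by microscopy or FLAG-based detection.
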