Addgene plasmid #50378: pME-mCherry-FLAG-CD59-GPI
Purpose: Express mCherry and FLAG-tagged human CD59, a GPI-AP in mammalian cells
Depositing lab: Reika Watanabe. Depositing organization: University of Geneva. Publication: Exit of GPI-anchored proteins from the ER differs in yeast and mammalian cells. Rivier AS, Castillon GA, Michon L, Fukasawa M, Romanova-Michaelides M, Jaensch N, Hanada K, Watanabe R. Traffic. 2010 Aug;11(8):1017-33. doi: 10.1111/j.1600-0854.2010.01081.x. Epub 2010 May 11. PubMed 20477992.
Backbone
  Vector backbone: pME-FLAG-CD59-GPI
  Backbone size w/o insert (bp): 5500
  Total vector size (bp): 6200
  Modifications to backbone: mCherry was amplified by PCR from pBS35 (Yeast Resource Center) by using upper and lower primers both containing NsiI sites and integrated into the pME-FLAG-CD59-GPI at SbfI site
  Vector type: Mammalian Expression
Growth in bacteria
  Bacterial resistance: Ampicillin, 100 μg/mL
  Growth temperature: 37°C
  Growth strain: DH5alpha
  Copy number: High Copy
Gene/Insert
  Gene/Insert name: mCherry (alt name: mCherry-FLAG-CD59)
  Species: Synthetic
  Insert size (bp): 700
  Promoter: SR alpha
  Cloning method: Restriction Enzyme; 5′ cloning site SbfI (destroyed during cloning); 3′ cloning site SbfI (destroyed during cloning)
  Sequencing primers: 5′ gtgagcaagggcgaggaggat; 3′ cttgtacagctcgtccatgcc
Resource information
  A portion of this plasmid was derived from a plasmid made by: Roger Tsien, PhD, Professor of Pharmacology at UC San Diego
Terms and licenses: Academic/Nonprofit Terms; Industry Terms: Not Available to Industry
How to cite: pME-mCherry-FLAG-CD59-GPI was a gift from Reika Watanabe (Addgene plasmid # 50378 ; http://n2t.net/addgene:50378 ; RRID:Addgene_50378)
